>Addgene plasmid #26559 | pDP-let-7_LPA | depositor full sequence | sequence record 12578 | Author sequence
TCGCGCGTTTCGGTGATGACGGTGAAAACCTCTGACACATGCAGCTCCCGGAGACGGTCACAGCTTGTCT
GTAAGCGGATGCCGGGAGCAGACAAGCCCGTCAGGGCGCGTCAGCGGGTGTTGGCGGGTGTCGGGGCTGG
CTTAACTATGCGGCATCAGAGCAGATTGTACTGAGAGTGCACCATATGCGGTGTGAAATACCGCACAGAT
GCGTAAGGAGAAAATACCGCATCAGGCGCCATTCGCCATTCAGGCTGCGCAACTGTTGGGAAGGGCGATC
GGTGCGGGCCTCTTCGCTATTACGCCAGCTGGCGAAAGGGGGATGTGCTGCAAGGCGATTAAGTTGGGTA
ACGCCAGGGTTTTCCCAGTCACGACGTTGTAAAACGACGGCCAGTGAATTATTAATACGACTCACTATAG
GGAGAAGAGAATTCTGAGGTAGTAGGTTGTATAGTTTCCAATATTACCACCGGTGAACTATGCAATTTTC
TACCTTACCAAGCTTTTCCTCCCTTTAGTGAGGGTAATTCTCAGCTTGGCGTAATCATGGTCATAGCTGT
TTCCTGTGTGAAATTGTTATCCGCTCACAATTCCACACAACATACGAGCCGGAAGCATAAAGTGTAAAGC
CTGGGGTGCCTAATGAGTGAGCTAACTCACATTAATTGCGTTGCGCTCACTGCCCGCTTTCCAGTCGGGA
AACCTGTCGTGCCAGCTGCATTAATGAATCGGCCAACGCGCGGGGAGAGGCGGTTTGCGTATTGGGCGCT
CTTCCGCTTCCTCGCTCACTGACTCGCTGCGCTCGGTCGTTCGGCTGCGGCGAGCGGTATCAGCTCACTC
AAAGGCGGTAATACGGTTATCCACAGAATCAGGGGATAACGCAGGAAAGAACATGTGAGCAAAAGGCCAG
CAAAAGGCCAGGAACCGTAAAAAGGCCGCGTTGCTGGCGTTTTTCCATAGGCTCCGCCCCCCTGACGAGC
ATCACAAAAATCGACGCTCAAGTCAGAGGTGGCGAAACCCGACAGGACTATAAAGATACCAGGCGTTTCC
CCCTGGAAGCTCCCTCGTGCGCTCTCCTGTTCCGACCCTGCCGCTTACCGGATACCTGTCCGCCTTTCTC
CCTTCGGGAAGCGTGGCGCTTTCTCAAAGCTCACGCTGTAGGTATCTCAGTTCGGTGTAGGTCGTTCGCT
CCAAGCTGGGCTGTGTGCACGAACCCCCCGTTCAGCCCGACCGCTGCGCCTTATCCGGTAACTATCGTCT
TGAGTCCAACCCGGTAAGACACGACTTATCGCCACTGGCAGCAGCCACTGGTAACAGGATTAGCAGAGCG
AGGTATGTAGGCGGTGCTACAGAGTTCTTGAAGTGGTGGCCTAACTACGGCTACACTAGAAGGACAGTAT
TTGGTATCTGCGCTCTGCTGAAGCCAGTTACCTTCGGAAAAAGAGTTGGTAGCTCTTGATCCGGCAAACA
AACCACCGCTGGTAGCGGTGGTTTTTTTGTTTGCAAGCAGCAGATTACGCGCAGAAAAAAAGGATCTCAA
GAAGATCCTTTGATCTTTTCTACGGGGTCTGACGCTCAGTGGAACGAAAACTCACGTTAAGGGATTTTGG
TCATGAGATTATCAAAAAGGATCTTCACCTAGATCCTTTTAAATTAAAAATGAAGTTTTAAATCAATCTA
AAGTATATATGAGTAAACTTGGTCTGACAGTTACCAATGCTTAATCAGTGAGGCACCTATCTCAGCGATC
TGTCTATTTCGTTCATCCATAGTTGCCTGACTCCCCGTCGTGTAGATAACTACGATACGGGAGGGCTTAC
CATCTGGCCCCAGTGCTGCAATGATACCGCGAGACCCACGCTCACCGGCTCCAGATTTATCAGCAATAAA
CCAGCCAGCCGGAAGGGCCGAGCGCAGAAGTGGTCCTGCAACTTTATCCGCCTCCATCCAGTCTATTAAT
TGTTGCCGGGAAGCTAGAGTAAGTAGTTCGCCAGTTAATAGTTTGCGCAACGTTGTTGCCATTGCTACAG
GCATCGTGGTGTCACGCTCGTCGTTTGGTATGGCTTCATTCAGCTCCGGTTCCCAACGATCAAGGCGAGT
TACATGATCCCCCATGTTGTGCAAAAAAGCGGTTAGCTCCTTCGGTCCTCCGATCGTTGTCAGAAGTAAG
TTGGCCGCAGTGTTATCACTCATGGTTATGGCAGCACTGCATAATTCTCTTACTGTCATGCCATCCGTAA
GATGCTTTTCTGTGACTGGTGAGTACTCAACCAAGTCATTCTGAGAATAGTGTATGCGGCGACCGAGTTG
CTCTTGCCCGGCGTCAATACGGGATAATACCGCGCCACATAGCAGAACTTTAAAAGTGCTCATCATTGGA
AAACGTTCTTCGGGGCGAAAACTCTCAAGGATCTTACCGCTGTTGAGATCCAGTTCGATGTAACCCACTC
GTGCACCCAACTGATCTTCAGCATCTTTTACTTTCACCAGCGTTTCTGGGTGAGCAAAAACAGGAAGGCA
AAATGCCGCAAAAAAGGGAATAAGGGCGACACGGAAATGTTGAATACTCATACTCTTCCTTTTTCAATAT
TATTGAAGCATTTATCAGGGTTATTGTCTCATGAGCGGATACATATTTGAATGTATTTAGAAAAATAAAC
AAATAGGGGTTCCGCGCACATTTCCCCGAAAAGTGCCACCTGACGTCTAAGAAACCATTATTATCATGAC
ATTAACCTATAAAAATAGGCGTATCACGAGGCCCTTTCGTC
Features (pLannotate 1.2.2; 11 found; start..end, strand, type, name):
    137..236     +  misc_feature   bom (fragment): basis of mobility region from pBR322
    242..399     -  CDS            lacZα (fragment): LacZα fragment of β-galactosidase; lacZ fragment
    403..421     +  promoter       T7 promoter: promoter for bacteriophage T7 RNA polymerase
    574..590     -  protein_bind   lac operator: The lac repressor binds to the lac operator to inhibit transcription in E. coli. This inhibition can be relieved by adding lactose or isopropyl-β-D-thiogalactopyranoside (IPTG). lac repressor encoded by lacI
    598..628     -  promoter       lac promoter: promoter for the E. coli lac operon
    643..664     -  protein_bind   CAP binding site: CAP binding activates transcription in the presence of cAMP. E. coli catabolite activator protein
    677..769     -  CDS            lacI (fragment): lac repressor; lacI; The lac repressor binds to the lac operator to inhibit transcription in E. coli. This inhibition can be relieved by adding lactose or isopropyl-β-D-thiogalactopyranoside (IPTG).
    952..1540    -  rep_origin     ori: high-copy-number ColE1/pMB1/pBR322/pUC origin of replication
   1711..2571    -  CDS            AmpR: β-lactamase; bla; confers resistance to ampicillin, carbenicillin, and related antibiotics
   2572..2676    -  promoter       AmpR promoter: bla
   2771..35      +  CDS            rop (fragment) (across the origin): Rop protein, which maintains plasmids at low copy number; rop
