[The description below was written by a language model from this plasmid's Addgene catalogue record and pLannotate feature annotations shown in this document.]
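Description:
pDP-let-7_LPA is a small bacterial plasmid (2,771 nt in the depositor's full sequence) built on the pDP19 in vitro transcription backbone, listed as roughly 2.7 kb without insert. It is propagated in E. coli through a ColE1/pUC-type origin of replication and selected with ampicillin via the β-lactamase (AmpR) gene and its own promoter. The catalogue lists copy number as unknown, although the annotated origin is of the high-copy class. The remaining annotations are typical pUC-style cloning-vector remnants: a lacZα fragment, lac promoter, lac operator and CAP binding site flanking the cloning region, plus short fragments of lacI, rop and the pBR322 bom region that are not expected to be functional.

The payload is a 71 bp insert encoding the C. elegans let-7 microRNA precursor hairpin carrying a change in its loop, described as "loop mutant A". The record does not specify the altered nucleotides. The insert was cloned between EcoRI and HindIII sites, both retained, and is not itself annotated in the feature table. It presumably lies in the gap between the T7 promoter and the lac operator, consistent with the T7 and M13 reverse sequencing primers. The bacteriophage T7 promoter allows run-off synthesis of the hairpin RNA with T7 RNA polymerase. The depositor cautions that the transcript is not a perfect pre-let-7, because it carries leader and tail sequences from the backbone polylinker. The depositor states the construct was used for in vitro translation, apparently as a source of mutant precursor RNA for such assays. This fits the associated study of how primary and precursor microRNA structures contribute to target recognition and repression.
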