Addgene plasmid #26559: pDP-let-7_LPA
Depositing lab: Chang-Zheng Chen. Depositing organization: Stanford University. Publication: The potential functions of primary microRNAs in target recognition and repression. Trujillo RD, Yue SB, Tang Y, O'Gorman WE, Chen CZ. EMBO J. 2010 Oct 6;29(19):3272-85. doi: 10.1038/emboj.2010.208. Epub 2010 Aug 31. PubMed 20808284.
Backbone
  Vector backbone: pDP19
  Backbone manufacturer: Ambion
  Backbone size w/o insert (bp): 2700
  Vector type: transcription vector
Growth in bacteria
  Bacterial resistance: Ampicillin, 100 μg/mL
  Growth temperature: 37°C
  Growth strain: DH5alpha
  Copy number: Unknown
Gene/Insert
  Gene/Insert name: cel-pre-let-7_LPA (alt name: pre let-7 LPA)
  Species: C. elegans (nematode)
  Insert size (bp): 71
  Mutation: loop mutant A
  Cloning method: Restriction Enzyme; 5′ cloning site EcoRI (not destroyed); 3′ cloning site HindIII (not destroyed)
  Sequencing primers: 5′ T7; 3′ M13 reverse
Terms and licenses: Academic/Nonprofit Terms; Industry Terms: Not Available to Industry
Depositor comments: This construct does not produce perfect pre-let-7. There are leader and tail sequences from the backbone MCS. Used for in vitro translation.
How to cite: pDP-let-7_LPA was a gift from Chang-Zheng Chen (Addgene plasmid # 26559 ; http://n2t.net/addgene:26559 ; RRID:Addgene_26559)
