>Addgene plasmid #26559 | pDP-let-7_LPA | addgene partial sequence | sequence record 32790 | 26559 with M13_for20
GAGGTAGTAGGTTGTATAGTTTCCAATATTACCACCGGTGAACTATGCAATTTTCTACCTTACCAAGCTT
TTCCTCCCTTTAGTGAGGGTAATTCTCAGCTTGGCGTAATCATGGTCATAGCTGTTTCCTGTGTGAAATT
GTTATCCGCTCACAATTCCACACAACATACGAGCCGGAAGCATAAAGTGTAAAGCCTGGGGTGCCTAATG
AGTGAGCTAACTCACATTAATTGCGTTGCGCTCACTGCCCGCTTTCCAGTCGGGAAACCTGTCGTGCCAG
CTGCATTAATGAATCGGCCAACGCGCGGGGAGAGGCGGTTTGCGTATTGGGCGCTCTTCCGCTTCCTCGC
TCACTGACTCGCTGCGCTCGGTCGTTCGGCTGCGGCGAGCGGTATCAGCTCACTCAAAGGCGGTAATACG
GTTATCCACAGAATCAGGGGATAACGCAGGAAAGAACATGTGAGCAAAAGGCCAGCAAAAGGCCAGGAAC
CGTAAAAAGGCCGCGTTGCTGGCGTTTTTCCATAGGCTCCGCCCCCCTGACGAGCATCACAAAAATCGAC
GCTCAAGTCAGAGGTGGCGAAACCCGACAGGACTATAAAGATACCAGGCGTTTCCCCCTGGAAGCTCCCT
CGTGCGCTCTCCTGTTCCGACCCTGCCGCTTACCGGATACCTGTCCGCCTTTCTCCCTTCGGGAAGCGTG
GCGCTTTCTCATAGCTCACGCTGTAGGTATCTCAGTTCGGTGTAGGTCGTTCGCTCCAAGCTGGGCTGTG
TGCACGAACCCCCCGTTCAGCCCGACCGCTGCGCCTTATCCGGTAACTATCGTCTTGAGTCCAACCCGGT
AAGACACGACTTATCGCCACTGGCAGCAGCCACTGGTAACAGGATTAGCAGAGCGAGGTATGTAGGCGGT
GCTACAGAGTT
